>Addgene plasmid #178333 | pAAV.CAG.iGluSnFR3.v857.PDGFR | addgene full sequence | sequence record 353666 | Addgene NGS Result
GGATCTTCCTAGAGCATGGCTACGTAGATAAGTAGCATGGCGGGTTAATCATTAACTACAAGGAACCCCT
AGTGATGGAGTTGGCCACTCCCTCTCTGCGCGCTCGCTCGCTCACTGAGGCCGGGCGACCAAAGGTCGCC
CGACGCCCGGGCTTTGCCCGGGCGGCCTCAGTGAGCGAGCGAGCGCGCAGCTGCATTAATGAATCGGCCA
ACGCGCGGGGAGAGGCGGTTTGCGTATTGGGCGCTCTTCCGCTTCCTCGCTCACTGACTCGCTGCGCTCG
GTCGTTCGGCTGCGGCGAGCGGTATCAGCTCACTCAAAGGCGGTAATACGGTTATCCACAGAATCAGGGG
ATAACGCAGGAAAGAACATGTGAGCAAAAGGCCAGCAAAAGGCCAGGAACCGTAAAAAGGCCGCGTTGCT
GGCGTTTTTCCATAGGCTCCGCCCCCCTGACGAGCATCACAAAAATCGACGCTCAAGTCAGAGGTGGCGA
AACCCGACAGGACTATAAAGATACCAGGCGTTTCCCCCTGGAAGCTCCCTCGTGCGCTCTCCTGTTCCGA
CCCTGCCGCTTACCGGATACCTGTCCGCCTTTCTCCCTTCGGGAAGCGTGGCGCTTTCTCATAGCTCACG
CTGTAGGTATCTCAGTTCGGTGTAGGTCGTTCGCTCCAAGCTGGGCTGTGTGCACGAACCCCCCGTTCAG
CCCGACCGCTGCGCCTTATCCGGTAACTATCGTCTTGAGTCCAACCCGGTAAGACACGACTTATCGCCAC
TGGCAGCAGCCACTGGTAACAGGATTAGCAGAGCGAGGTATGTAGGCGGTGCTACAGAGTTCTTGAAGTG
GTGGCCTAACTACGGCTACACTAGAAGAACAGTATTTGGTATCTGCGCTCTGCTGAAGCCAGTTACCTTC
GGAAAAAGAGTTGGTAGCTCTTGATCCGGCAAACAAACCACCGCTGGTAGCGGTGGTTTTTTTGTTTGCA
AGCAGCAGATTACGCGCAGAAAAAAAGGATCTCAAGAAGATCCTTTGATCTTTTCTACGGGGTCTGACGC
TCAGTGGAACGAAAACTCACGTTAAGGGATTTTGGTCATGAGATTATCAAAAAGGATCTTCACCTAGATC
CTTTTAAATTAAAAATGAAGTTTTAAATCAATCTAAAGTATATATGAGTAAACTTGGTCTGACAGTTACC
AATGCTTAATCAGTGAGGCACCTATCTCAGCGATCTGTCTATTTCGTTCATCCATAGTTGCCTGACTCCC
CGTCGTGTAGATAACTACGATACGGGAGGGCTTACCATCTGGCCCCAGTGCTGCAATGATACCGCGAGAC
CCACGCTCACCGGCTCCAGATTTATCAGCAATAAACCAGCCAGCCGGAAGGGCCGAGCGCAGAAGTGGTC
CTGCAACTTTATCCGCCTCCATCCAGTCTATTAATTGTTGCCGGGAAGCTAGAGTAAGTAGTTCGCCAGT
TAATAGTTTGCGCAACGTTGTTGCCATTGCTACAGGCATCGTGGTGTCACGCTCGTCGTTTGGTATGGCT
TCATTCAGCTCCGGTTCCCAACGATCAAGGCGAGTTACATGATCCCCCATGTTGTGCAAAAAAGCGGTTA
GCTCCTTCGGTCCTCCGATCGTTGTCAGAAGTAAGTTGGCCGCAGTGTTATCACTCATGGTTATGGCAGC
ACTGCATAATTCTCTTACTGTCATGCCATCCGTAAGATGCTTTTCTGTGACTGGTGAGTACTCAACCAAG
TCATTCTGAGAATAGTGTATGCGGCGACCGAGTTGCTCTTGCCCGGCGTCAATACGGGATAATACCGCGC
CACATAGCAGAACTTTAAAAGTGCTCATCATTGGAAAACGTTCTTCGGGGCGAAAACTCTCAAGGATCTT
ACCGCTGTTGAGATCCAGTTCGATGTAACCCACTCGTGCACCCAACTGATCTTCAGCATCTTTTACTTTC
ACCAGCGTTTCTGGGTGAGCAAAAACAGGAAGGCAAAATGCCGCAAAAAAGGGAATAAGGGCGACACGGA
AATGTTGAATACTCATACTCTTCCTTTTTCAATATTATTGAAGCATTTATCAGGGTTATTGTCTCATGAG
CGGATACATATTTGAATGTATTTAGAAAAATAAACAAATAGGGGTTCCGCGCACATTTCCCCGAAAAGTG
CCACCTAAATTGTAAGCGTTAATATTTTGTTAAAATTCGCGTTAAATTTTTGTTAAATCAGCTCATTTTT
TAACCAATAGGCCGAAATCGGCAAAATCCCTTATAAATCAAAAGAATAGACCGAGATAGGGT
[37 nt withheld, positions 2303-2339]
AAAGAACGTGGACTCCAACGTCAAAGG
[49 nt withheld, positions 2367-2415]
T
[91 nt withheld, positions 2417-2507]
G
[124 nt withheld, positions 2509-2632]
CCCATTCGCCATTCAGGCTGCGCAACTGTTGGGAAGGGCGATCGGTGCGGGCCTCTTCGCTATTACGCCA
GCTGCGCGCTCGCTCGCTCACTGAGGCCGCCCGGGCAAAGCCCGGGCGTCGGGCGACCTTTGGTCGCCCG
GCCTCAGTGAGCGAGCGAGCGCGCAGAGAGGGAGTGGCCAACTCCATCACTAGGGGTTCCTTGTAGTTAA
TGATTAACCCGCCATGCTACTTATCTACGTAGCCATGCTCTAGGAAGATCGTACCATTGACGTCAATAAT
GACGTATGTTCCCATAGTAACGCCAATAGGGACTTTCCATTGACGTCAATGGGTGGAGTATTTACGGTAA
ACTGCCCACTTGGCAGTACATCAAGTGTATCATATGCCAAGTACGCCCCCTATTGACGTCAATGACGGTA
AATGGCCCGCCTGGCATTATGCCCAGTACATGACCTTATGGGACTTTCCTACTTGGCAGTACATCTACGT
ATTAGTCATCGCTATTACCATGGTCGAGGTGAGCCCCACGTTCTGCTTCACTCTCCCCATCTCCCCCCCC
TCCCCACCCCCAATTTTGTATTTATTTATTTTTTAATTATTTTGTGCAGCGATGGGGGCGGGGGGGGGGG
GGGGGCGCGCGCCRGGSGGGGCGGGGSGGGGSGRGGGGSGGGGCGGGGCGAGGCGGAGAGGTGCGGCGGC
AGCCAATCAGAGCGGCGCGCTCCGAAAGTTTCCTTTTATGGCGAGGCGGCGGCGGCGGCGGCCCTATAAA
AAGCGAAGCGCGCGGCGGGCGGGAGTCGCTGCGCGCTGCCTTCGCCCCGTGCCCCGCTCCGCCGCCGCCT
CGCGCCGCCCGCCCCGGCTCTGACTGACCGCGTTACTCCCACAGGTGAGCGGGCGGGACGGCCCTTCTCC
TCCGGGCTGTAATTAGCGCTTGGTTTAATGACGGCTTGTTTCTTTTCTGTGGCTGCGTGAAAGCCTTGAG
GGGCTCCGGGAGGGCCCTTTGTGCGGGGGGAGCGGCTCGGGGCTGTCCGCGGGGGGACGGCTGCCTTCGG
GGGGGACGGGGCAGGGCGGGGTTCGGCTTCTGGCGTGTGACCGGCGGCTCTAGAGCCTCTGCTAACCATG
TTCATGCCTTCTTCTTTTTCCTACAGCTCCTGGGCAACGTGCTGGTTATTGTGCTGTCTCATCATTTTGG
CAAAGAATTGGATCCCGCCACCATGGAGACAGACACACTCCTGCTATGGGTACTGCTGCTCTGGGTTCCA
GGTTCCACTGGTGACAGATCTGGGTCCGCCGCCGGAAGTACTCTTGATAAGATCGCTAAAAATGGTGTAA
TTGTTGTCGGCCACCGAGACTCTTCTGTGCCATTCAGCTATTATGATTCTCAACACAAAGTGGTGGGCTA
TTCACAAGAGTATTCTAACGCCATTGTTGAAGCAGTTAAGAAGAAGTTGAATAAACCAGACCTTCAAGTA
AAACTCATTCCTATAACATCCCAAAACCGCATACCTCTCTTGCAAAACGGCACTTACGATTTCGAGTGTG
GGAGCACTACTAATAATGTCGAACGCCAGAAACAAGCCGCATTCTCCGACACCATCTTCGTGGTGGGCAC
TCGACTGTTGACAAAGAAAGGCGGTGATATTAAGGATTTCGCAAATCTGAAGGATAAGGCAGTCGTGGTC
ACCAGCGGGACCACCTCAGAAGTACTCCTTAATAAACTCAATGAAGAACAAAAGATGAATATGCGAATCA
TCTCTGCTAAGGACCACGGTGACTCTTTTCGCACATTGGAAAGTGGGCGCGCCGTAGCATTTATGATGGA
CGACTCTCTGCTCGCTGGCGAGCGCGCCAAAGCCAAAAAACCAGACGACTGGGAAATTGTAGGTAAACCT
CAAAGCCAAGAGGCATATGGCTGCATGTTGAGAAAAGATGACCCCCAATTCAAGAAACTGATGGACGACA
CTATAGCTCAGGTCCAGACTTCAGGGGAAGCTGAGAAGTGGTTTGATAAATGGTTCAAGAACCCAATCTT
GGTAAATCATACCGTTTATATTACCGCTGACAAACAAAAGAATGGGATAAAGGCAAATTTCAAGATTCAC
CATAACGTAGAGGATGGAAGCGTGCAGTTGGCAGACCATTATCAACAGAATACCCCTATTGGCGACGGAC
CCGTGCTCCTCCCTGACAACCACTACTTGTCCTATCAAAGTGTTCTCTCAAAGGACCCCAATGAGAAGCG
AGACCACATGGTACTTCTCGAATTCGTTACCGCCACCGGGAATTCACTTGGCATGGATGAATTGTATAAG
GGGGGTACTGGCGGCAGCATGTCCAAGGGTGAGGAGCTTTTTACCGGAGTAGTACCAATTCTCGTTGAAC
TTGACGGAGACGTCAACGGGCACAAGTTTAGCGTACGAGGTGAGGGGGAGGGTGATGCAACCAACGGTAA
ACTTACTCTCAAATTCATATGCACTACCGGAAAGCTGCCAGTACCTTGGCCAACACTGGTCACTACCCTC
TCCTATGGCGTTCAATGTTTTGCTCGATACCCTGACCACATGAAACAGCATGACTTCTTTAAATCAGCCA
TGCCTGAAGGGTATGTCCAGGAGCGGACTATATCATTTAAAGACGATGGAACCTATAAGACTCGGGCTGA
AGTGAAGCTCGAGGGTGACACATTGGTTAATCGGATCGAGCTTAAGGGCATAGATTTTAAAGAAGATGGT
AATATTCTTGGCCACAAATTGGAGTACAATTTTAATAATCCTTTGAACATGAACTTTGAGCTCTCCGATG
AAATGAAGGCACTCTTTAAAGAGCCAAACGACAAAGCTCTGAAACTGCAGGTCGACGAACAAAAACTCAT
CTCAGAAGAGGATCTGAATGCTGTGGGCCAGGACACGCAGGAGGTCATCGTGGTGCCACACTCCTTGCCC
TTTAAGGTGGTGGTGATCTCAGCCATCCTGGCCCTGGTGGTGCTCACCATCATCTCCCTTATCATCCTCA
TCATGCTTTGGCAGAAGAAGCCACGTTAGAAGCTTATCGATAATCAACCTCTGGATTACAAAATTTGTGA
AAGATTGACTGGTATTCTTAACTATGTTGCTCCTTTTACGCTATGTGGATACGCTGCTTTAATGCCTTTG
TATCATGCTATTGCTTCCCGTATGGCTTTCATTTTCTCCTCCTTGTATAAATCCTGGTTGCTGTCTCTTT
ATGAGGAGTTGTGGCCCGTTGTCAGGCAACGTGGCGTGGTGTGCACTGTGTTTGCTGACGCAACCCCCAC
TGGTTGGGGCATTGCCACCACCTGTCAGCTCCTTTCCGGGACTTTCGCTTTCCCCCTCCCTATTGCCACG
GCGGAACTCATCGCCGCCTGCCTTGCCCGCTGCTGGACAGGGGCTCGGCTGTTGGGCACTGACAATTCCG
TGGTGTTGTCGGGGAAATCATCGTCCTTTCCTTGGCTGCTCGCCTGTGTTGCCACCTGGATTCTGCGCGG
GACGTCCTTCTGCTACGTCCCTTCGGCCCTCAATCCAGCGGACCTTCCTTCCCGCGGCCTGCTGCCGGCT
CTGCGGCCTCTTCCGCGTCTTCGCCTTCGCCCTCAGACGAGTCGGATCTCCCTTTGGGCCGCCTCCCCGC
ATCGATACCGTCGACCCGGGCGGCCGCTTCGAGCAGACATGATAAGATACATTGATGAGTTTGGACAAAC
CACAACTAGAATGCAGTGAAAAAAATGCTTTATTTGTGAAATTTGTGATGCTATTGCTTTATTTGTAACC
ATTATAAGCTGCAATAAACAAGTTAACAACAACAATTGCATTCATTTTATGTTTCAGGTTCAGGGGGAGA
TGTGGGAGGTTTTTTAAAGCAAGTAAAACCTCTACAAATGTGGTAAAATCGATAA
Features (pLannotate 1.2.2; 19 found; start..end, strand, type, name):
     61..194     +  repeat_region  AAV2 ITR: inverted terminal repeat of adeno-associated virus serotype 2 inverted
    188..244     -  CDS            lacI (fragment): lac repressor; lacI; The lac repressor binds to the lac operator to inhibit transcription in E. coli. This inhibition can be relieved by adding lactose or isopropyl-β-D-thiogalactopyranoside (IPTG).
    427..1015    -  rep_origin     ori: high-copy-number ColE1/pMB1/pBR322/pUC origin of replication
   1186..2046    -  CDS            AmpR: β-lactamase; bla; confers resistance to ampicillin, carbenicillin, and related antibiotics
   2047..2151    -  promoter       AmpR promoter: bla
   2204..2632    -  rep_origin     f1 ori (sequence partly withheld): f1 bacteriophage origin of replication; arrow indicates direction of (+) strand synthesis
   2637..2706    -  CDS            lacZα (fragment): LacZα fragment of β-galactosidase; lacZ fragment
   2701..2833    -  repeat_region  AAV2 ITR (fragment): inverted terminal repeat of adeno-associated virus serotype 2 inverted
   2896..3144    +  enhancer       CMV enhancer (fragment): human cytomegalovirus immediate early enhancer
   3146..3423    +  promoter       chicken β-actin promoter: No description available
   3424..3559    +  intron         hybrid intron (fragment): hybrid between chicken β-actin (CBA) and minute virus of mice (MMV) introns (Gray et al., 2011)
   3648..3778    +  intron         chimeric intron (fragment): chimera between introns from chicken β-actin and rabbit β-globin
   3845..3907    +  sig_peptide    Igκ leader: leader sequence from mouse immunoglobulin κ light chain
   3905..4660    +  CDS            gltI (fragment): GLTI_ECOLI - Also known as ybeJ, yzzK. Experimental evidence at protein level: Swiss-Prot protein existence level 1. Part of the ABC transporter complex GltIJKL involved in glutamate and aspartate uptake. Binds to both glutamate and aspartate. From Escherichia coli (strain K12).
   4676..5392    +  CDS            cEGFP: cEGFP is a basic (constitutively fluorescent) green fluorescent protein published in 2008, derived from Aequorea victoria.
   5522..5668    +  CDS            PDGFRβ TM domain: transmembrane domain from platelet derived growth factor receptor beta
   5684..6272    +  misc_feature   WPRE: woodchuck hepatitis virus posttranscriptional regulatory element
   6315..6436    -  polyA_signal   SV40 poly(A) signal: SV40 polyadenylation signal
   6459..6527    -  CDS            large T antigen (fragment): large T antigen from SV40 (simian virus 40)
