[The description below was written by a language model from this plasmid's Addgene catalogue record and pLannotate feature annotations shown in this document.]
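Description:
pAAV.CAG.iGluSnFR3.v857.PDGFR is an adeno-associated virus transfer plasmid (about 6.5 kb) for expressing a third-generation, genetically encoded fluorescent glutamate indicator, variant 857, in mammalian cells. The bacterial portion carries a high-copy ColE1/pUC-type origin, an ampicillin resistance gene with its own promoter, and an f1 phage origin. Small lacI, lacZα and SV40 large T antigen fragments are annotated, and these appear to be leftover backbone sequence. Two AAV2 inverted terminal repeats flank the expression cassette, so that this region can be packaged into recombinant AAV particles when replication and capsid functions are supplied in trans. The plasmid can also be used directly for transfection.

Expression is driven by the CAG promoter arrangement, which consists of a CMV enhancer, the chicken β-actin promoter and chimeric intron sequence, giving strong, broadly active transcription. The open reading frame starts with a mouse Igκ leader peptide that directs the protein into the secretory pathway. It continues with the sensor itself, built from the E. coli periplasmic glutamate/aspartate-binding protein GltI combined with a GFP-derived fluorescent domain, so that glutamate binding is reported as a change in fluorescence. The record lists a C-terminal Myc epitope tag, which is not annotated in the feature table, followed by the PDGFRβ transmembrane domain that anchors the sensor on the outer face of the plasma membrane to detect extracellular glutamate. A WPRE and an SV40 polyadenylation signal follow the coding sequence to enhance transcript stability and processing. Although the catalogue lists Cre/Lox among the vector types, no recombinase sites are annotated, so expression appears to be constitutive. The associated publication concerns imaging of synaptic transmission with indicators that have improved kinetics and localization.
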