Addgene plasmid #178333: pAAV.CAG.iGluSnFR3.v857.PDGFR
Purpose: Fluorescent reporter for glutamate, third generation, variant 857. iGluSnFR3.v857
Depositing lab: Kaspar Podgorski. Depositing organization: HHMI, Janelia Research Campus. Publication: Glutamate indicators with improved activation kinetics and localization for imaging synaptic transmission. Aggarwal A, Liu R, Chen Y, Ralowicz AJ, Bergerson SJ, Tomaska F, Mohar B, Hanson TL, Hasseman JP, Reep D, Tsegaye G, Yao P, Ji X, Kloos M, Walpita D, Patel R, Mohr MA, Tillberg PW, Looger LL, Marvin JS, Hoppa MB, Konnerth A, Kleinfeld D, Schreiter ER, Podgorski K. Nat Methods. 2023 May 4. doi: 10.1038/s41592-023-01863-6. PubMed 37142767.
Backbone
  Vector backbone: pAAV CAG
  Backbone size w/o insert (bp): 4700
  Total vector size (bp): 6538
  Vector type: Mammalian Expression, Mouse Targeting, AAV, Cre/Lox, Synthetic Biology
Growth in bacteria
  Bacterial resistance: Ampicillin, 100 μg/mL
  Growth temperature: 30°C
  Growth strain: NEB Stable
  Growth instructions: <8 hours
  Copy number: High Copy
Gene/Insert
  Gene/Insert name: pAAV CAG iGluSnFR3 v857.PDGFR (alt names: iGluSnFR3 v857.PDGFR; iGluSnFR3 556dot857.PDGFR; v857.PDGFR)
  Species: M. musculus (mouse), R. norvegicus (rat), Synthetic
  Insert size (bp): 1821
  Tag / fusion protein: IgK-chain (N terminal on insert); Myc epi tag (C terminal on insert); PDGFR TM Domain (C terminal on insert)
Terms and licenses: Academic/Nonprofit Terms; Industry Terms: Not Available to Industry
How to cite: pAAV.CAG.iGluSnFR3.v857.PDGFR was a gift from Kaspar Podgorski (Addgene plasmid # 178333 ; http://n2t.net/addgene:178333 ; RRID:Addgene_178333)
